Addgene plasmid #22505: pSicoR (Puro) NEMO shRNA1
Depositing lab: Tyler Jacks. Depositing organization: Massachusetts Institute of Technology. Publication: Requirement for NF-kappaB signalling in a mouse model of lung adenocarcinoma. Meylan E, Dooley AL, Feldser DM, Shen L, Turk E, Ouyang C, Jacks T. Nature. 2009 Nov 5;462(7269):104-7. doi: 10.1038/nature08462. Epub 2009 Oct 21. PubMed 19847165.
Backbone
  Vector backbone: pSicoR PGK puro
  Backbone manufacturer: Available at Addgene (#12084)
  Backbone size w/o insert (bp): 7700
  Vector type: Mammalian Expression, Lentiviral, RNAi, Cre/Lox
  Selectable markers: Puromycin
Growth in bacteria
  Bacterial resistance: Ampicillin, 100 μg/mL
  Growth temperature: 37°C
  Growth strain: Stbl3
  Copy number: High Copy
Gene/Insert
  Gene/Insert name: NEMO shRNA1 (alt name: NEMO)
  Species: M. musculus (mouse)
  Entrez Gene: Ikbkg (a.k.a. 1110037D23Rik, IKK[g], NEMO)
  Cloning method: Restriction Enzyme
  Sequencing primers: 5′ mU6-F
Terms and licenses: Academic/Nonprofit Terms; Industry Terms: Not Available to Industry
Depositor comments: Mouse NEMO shRNA1 in pSicoReverse (Puromycin) forward oligo: TGGACATGCTGGGTGAAGAATTCAAGAGATTCTTCACCCAGCATGTCCTTTTTTC reverse oligo : TCGAGAAAAAAGGACATGCTGGGTGAAGAATCTCTTGAATTCTTCACCCAGCATGTCCA
How to cite: pSicoR (Puro) NEMO shRNA1 was a gift from Tyler Jacks (Addgene plasmid # 22505 ; http://n2t.net/addgene:22505 ; RRID:Addgene_22505)
