[The description below was written by a language model from this plasmid's Addgene catalogue record.]
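Description:
pSicoR (Puro) NEMO shRNA1 is a lentiviral RNAi plasmid built on the pSicoR PGK puro backbone (about 7.7 kb without insert) and designed for stable but Cre-reversible knockdown of mouse NEMO, the product of the Ikbkg gene (also called IKKγ), the regulatory subunit of the IκB kinase complex needed for canonical NF-κB activation. It is maintained in bacteria as a high-copy, ampicillin-resistant plasmid. The recorded growth strain is a recombination-deficient host, as is usual for vectors carrying lentiviral repeat sequences. In mammalian cells, transduced populations are selected with puromycin; the backbone name indicates that the puromycin resistance gene is driven by a PGK promoter.

The insert is a short hairpin made from a pair of annealed oligonucleotides cloned by restriction enzyme digestion and ligation. The recommended sequencing primer sits in the mouse U6 promoter, which indicates that this RNA polymerase III promoter drives hairpin transcription, although the record contains no feature table to confirm the layout. In the pSicoR ("Sico Reverse") design, the shRNA is expressed constitutively after integration, and loxP sites are arranged so that Cre recombinase excises the expression cassette and switches off the knockdown, consistent with the Cre/Lox classification given here. The exact positions of the lox sites and the viral elements are not stated.

The construct was deposited in connection with a study on the requirement for NF-κB signalling in a mouse model of lung adenocarcinoma. Its apparent use is to package lentivirus for depleting NEMO in mouse cells and so test how far they depend on this pathway. The "shRNA1" label suggests it is one of several hairpins against the same target.
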