>Addgene plasmid #22505 | pSicoR (Puro) NEMO shRNA1 | addgene partial sequence | sequence record 28293 | 22505 with mU6-F
ATAAATATCCCTTGGAGAAAAGCCTTGNTTTGGACATGCTGGGTGAAGAATTCAAGAGATTCTTCACCCA
GCATGTCCTTTTTTCTCGAGTACTAGGATCCATTAGGCGGCCGAATTCGTCGACCTCGAAATTCTACCGG
GTAGGGGAGGCGCTTTTCCCAAGGCAGTCTGGAGCATGCGCTTTAGCAGCCCCGCTGGGCACTTGGCGCT
ACACAAGTGGCCTCTGGCCTCGCACACATTCCACATCCACCGGTAGGCGCCAACCGGCTCCGTTCTTTGG
TGGCCCCTTCGCGCCACCTTCTACTCCTCCCCTAGTCAGGAAGTTCCCCCCCGCCCCGCAGCTCGCGTCG
TGCAGGACGTGACAAATGGAAGTAGCACGTCTCACTAGTCTCGTGCAGATGGACAGCACCGCTGAGCAAT
GGAAGCGGGTAGGCCTTTGGGGCAGCGGCCAATAGCAGCTTTGCTCCTTCGCTTTCTGGGCTCAGAGGCT
GGGAAGGGGTGGGTCCGGGGGCGGGCTCAGGGGCGGGCTCAGGGGCGGGGCGGGCGCCCGAAGGTCCTCC
GGAGGCCCGGCATTCTGCACGCTTCAAAAGCGCACGTCTGCCGCGCTGTTCTCCTCTTCCTCATCTCCGG
GCCTTTCGACCTGCATCCATCTAGATCTCGATCGAGCAGCTGAAGCTTACCATGACCGAGTACAAGCCCA
CGGTGCGCNTCGCCACCGCGAGACGTCCCAGGGCCGTAAG
